Addgene plasmid #106364: pSO5
Purpose: (Empty Backbone) A vector backbone, including mKate, to be used to make constructs to be inserted as a single copy at a site on Chr I.
Depositing lab: Jonathan Ewbank. Depositing organization: INSERM U1104, Centre d'Immunologie Marseille Luminy (CIML). Publication: Modulatory upregulation of an insulin peptide gene by different pathogens in C. elegans. Lee SH, Omi S, Thakur N, Taffoni C, Belougne J, Engelmann I, Ewbank JJ, Pujol N. Virulence. 2018 Dec 31;9(1):648-658. doi: 10.1080/21505594.2018.1433969. PubMed 29405821.
Backbone
  Vector backbone: pNP154
  Vector type: Worm Expression
Growth in bacteria
  Bacterial resistance: Ampicillin, 100 μg/mL
  Growth temperature: 37°C
  Growth strain: ccdB Survival
  Copy number: Unknown
Gene/Insert
  Gene/Insert name: None
Terms and licenses: Academic/Nonprofit Terms; Industry Terms: Not Available to Industry
Depositor comments: Plasmid contains ttTi4348_ SEC _ccdB_mkate2 x 2_ccdb . Insertion and selection = Chr I ttTi4348 + SEC The depositor notes that there are mutations in the first ccdB cassette (which may or may not render it non-functional); however, selection should still work since the second ccdB is intact.
How to cite: pSO5 was a gift from Jonathan Ewbank (Addgene plasmid # 106364 ; http://n2t.net/addgene:106364 ; RRID:Addgene_106364)
