[The description below was written by a language model from this plasmid's Addgene catalogue record and pLannotate feature annotations shown in this document.]
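Description:
pSO5 is an empty C. elegans ("worm expression") backbone derived from pNP154. It is designed for building transgenes that will be inserted as a single copy at the ttTi4348 site on chromosome I. It replicates in E. coli from a high-copy ColE1/pUC-type origin with ampicillin resistance. Because it carries ccdB toxin cassettes, it must be maintained in a ccdB-tolerant strain.

According to the depositor, the layout is ttTi4348 targeting sequence, a self-excising cassette (SEC), then ccdB, two copies of mKate2, and a second ccdB. In the feature tables, the SEC appears as a block flanked by two lox sites (called loxN by the annotation software). This block contains sqt-1 collagen sequence, which provides a visible body-shape marker. It also contains a hygromycin resistance gene for drug selection of integrants, and a Cre recombinase gene with a tbb-2 terminator adjacent to hsp-16.1 sequence, consistent with heat-shock-inducible Cre. Inducing Cre would excise the markers once an insertion has been isolated. The two fluorescent protein reading frames are auto-annotated as mNeptune and TagRFP675. These are relatives from the same Entacmaea quadricolor lineage and most likely correspond to the tandem mKate2 reporter.

The ccdB cassettes on either side of the reporter act as counter-selectable placeholders, presumably to be replaced by user sequences such as a promoter and downstream elements. The record does not specify the cloning scheme. The depositor notes mutations in the first ccdB cassette that may impair it, while the second is intact. The chromosome I homology regions are not annotated in the tables. The depositor sequence (13,882 nt) and the repository's sequencing result (14,196 nt) agree across the payload but differ in length and in the arrangement of bacterial backbone elements.
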