Features (pLannotate 1.2.2; 23 found; start..end, strand, type, name):
   1553..1586    +  protein_bind   loxN: Cre-mediated recombination occurs in the 8-bp core sequence (GTATACCT). loxN sites are compatible with each other, but incompatible with loxP or lox2272 sites. Cre recombinase
   1957..2103    +  CDS            sqt-1 (fragment): SQT1_CAEEL - Also known as rol-5. Protein inferred from homology: Swiss-Prot protein existence level 3. Nematode cuticles are composed largely of collagen-like proteins. The cuticle functions both as an exoskeleton and as a barrier to protect the worm from its environment. This is a collagen critical for organismal morphogenesis. Mutations in sqt-1 can lengthen, shorten, or helically twist the entire animal. From Caenorhabditis elegans.
   2136..2975    +  CDS            sqt-1 (fragment): SQT1_CAEEL - Also known as rol-5. Protein inferred from homology: Swiss-Prot protein existence level 3. Nematode cuticles are composed largely of collagen-like proteins. The cuticle functions both as an exoskeleton and as a barrier to protect the worm from its environment. This is a collagen critical for organismal morphogenesis. Mutations in sqt-1 can lengthen, shorten, or helically twist the entire animal. From Caenorhabditis elegans.
   3019..3342    -  terminator     tbb-2 terminator: tbb-2; transcription terminator for the C. elegans tubulin beta-2 gene
   3351..4481    -  CDS            cre: RECR_BPP1 - Experimental evidence at protein level: Swiss-Prot protein existence level 1. Catalyzes site-specific recombination between two 34-base- pair LOXP sites. Its role is to maintain the phage genome as a monomeric unit-copy plasmid in the lysogenic state. From Escherichia phage P1 (Bacteriophage P1).
   4830..4880    +  CDS            hsp-16.1 (fragment): HSP11_CAEEL - Also known as hsp16-1b. Experimental evidence at transcript level: Swiss-Prot protein existence level 2. From Caenorhabditis elegans.
   5261..5281    +  protein_bind   attB1: mutant version of attB; core recombination site for the Gateway® BP reaction BP Clonase™
   5287..6312    +  CDS            HygR: aminoglycoside phosphotransferase from E. coli; aph(4)-Ia; confers resistance to hygromycin
   6316..6336    -  protein_bind   attB2: mutant version of attB; core recombination site for the Gateway® BP reaction BP Clonase™
   6690..6723    +  protein_bind   loxN: Cre-mediated recombination occurs in the 8-bp core sequence (GTATACCT). loxN sites are compatible with each other, but incompatible with loxP or lox2272 sites. Cre recombinase
   7092..7110    -  CDS            lacZα (fragment): LacZα fragment of β-galactosidase; lacZ fragment
   7207..7365    +  CDS            ccdA (fragment): CCDA_ECO57 - Also known as H, letA. Experimental evidence at protein level: Swiss-Prot protein existence level 1. Antitoxin component of a type II toxin-antitoxin (TA) system which inhibits the post-segregational killing (PSK) of plasmid-free cells, also referred to as a plasmid addiction system. Binds to and blocks the activity of CcdB; will also remove bound CcdB protein from the CcdB-GyrA complex by forming a CcdA-CcdB complex, a process termed rejuvenation. Functions as a transcriptional corepressor for the ccdAB operon, repression also requires CcdB (By similarity). From Escherichia coli
   7370..7675    +  CDS            ccdB: CcdB, a bacterial toxin that poisons DNA gyrase; ccdB; Plasmids containing the ccdB gene cannot be propagated in standard E. coli strains.
   7719..8567    +  CDS            mNeptune: mNeptune is a basic (constitutively fluorescent) far red fluorescent protein published in 2009, derived from Entacmaea quadricolor. It is reported to be a rapidly-maturing monomer with moderate acid sensitivity.
   8604..9446    +  CDS            TagRFP675: TagRFP675 is a basic (constitutively fluorescent) red fluorescent protein published in 2013, derived from Entacmaea quadricolor. It is reported to be a rapidly-maturing monomer with moderate acid sensitivity.
   9547..9705    +  CDS            ccdA (fragment): CCDA_ECO57 - Also known as H, letA. Experimental evidence at protein level: Swiss-Prot protein existence level 1. Antitoxin component of a type II toxin-antitoxin (TA) system which inhibits the post-segregational killing (PSK) of plasmid-free cells, also referred to as a plasmid addiction system. Binds to and blocks the activity of CcdB; will also remove bound CcdB protein from the CcdB-GyrA complex by forming a CcdA-CcdB complex, a process termed rejuvenation. Functions as a transcriptional corepressor for the ccdAB operon, repression also requires CcdB (By similarity). From Escherichia coli
   9710..10015   +  CDS            ccdB: CcdB, a bacterial toxin that poisons DNA gyrase; ccdB; Plasmids containing the ccdB gene cannot be propagated in standard E. coli strains.
  11536..11671   +  CDS            lacZα (fragment): LacZα fragment of β-galactosidase; lacZ fragment
  11677..11776   -  misc_feature   bom (fragment): basis of mobility region from pBR322
  11878..11913   -  CDS            rop (fragment): Rop protein, which maintains plasmids at low copy number; rop
  12008..12112   +  promoter       AmpR promoter: bla
  12113..12973   +  CDS            AmpR: β-lactamase; bla; confers resistance to ampicillin, carbenicillin, and related antibiotics
  13144..13732   +  rep_origin     ori: high-copy-number ColE1/pMB1/pBR322/pUC origin of replication
>Addgene plasmid #106364 | pSO5 | depositor full sequence | sequence record 201382 | Full Sequence
CAAGTGGGGATCAGGAAGAAGTTGATAAAGTGATTCAAAAACTCGAGGAGCTCAACACAGCGATGAACCC
AATTTTGAGAGCAACACTGACGAAGAACTATGACGCGAGGGTAGGCACTACCTTGAAGCTATCCACCTGC
CTGCCTGCCGCCTATTTCCATGTGCAGTAGGAACGTGTGTAGGTATAGGCAGGCATTATCGCGTCTCCTT
TCGAACTACCTAGTACCTAGTAGGTAGTTTGAAGGGAGGCGCGATAATGCCTGCCTATGTCTACACATGT
GCCTACTGCGCATGGAAATAGGCGGTAGTCAGGCAGGTAGATAGCCTCATAAAATTCAATACTTCCTTTT
CAGAAAGAATGCTGGAATGTATTCAAAGAGGAGTCACTCTTCCCATTGCTCAGAGAATATGAAGAGTTGC
TCGGCGAGCAAAAGTTCATGATTGGAGATCGATATTCATGGGCTGACATCGCTGTCGTCGAGTTTCTAAC
TCGGTGTCAGCAGTGCTACGATAGCTTCTATCTGGCTCATTTCGAGAGGCTCCGAACTTTTTGCCAGACT
TTTGAGTCTCTTCCGCACATTCGTCCCTACATTCAGGGACGTGTTGATTCATTTATCTAATTTTTTAAAA
TGGATATTTTTCGTTTTTTATTTGTTTGTTTTGCTGATAATTCAATAAAGTTACGCAACGAATTTTAGAC
ATTTATGAAAACCGAAAATCGACAAAAATATTTTAAGAAAAATAGCAGCAAAATTCAATATTTTATCAAA
TTTTGTTTATGGTAATGAGAAAGAAAACATACAATATTTTTCTAAGAAGAAGAAAAATGACCAGAATTTT
AAGATTTTTCTCGAATATACGAAAAATTGATAAACTAAAATTTTCGATTTTTCCATTTATTTTGAAAAAA
AAACTCTTGACGGTTTTCACCATGCGAAGAGGTGAGAAATATTCTGAAAGTTATGCATTTTGAAAAAATT
GCAAAAAAATACGTTAAAATTTTTTGATCTATTGTTTTTTTTTGAAAACCGGAATTTAAAATGGAATTTT
TTTTCAAAAATTAAAATTAAAATTTAAATATTTCTAGTGTTTGGATAGTTTTTCAAAAGCTAGATTTAAC
CCGCGAGATGTCGACCGCTAGTGTAGCTTACAGATGGCTGAAGACTTCGCAAAAATCTTATCTTAGAAAC
CCGCGAGGTGTCGGCCGCTAAAACTTTGTAAACCTGCCAACAAAATGCTTCGCATTGTCTGAACAGATGA
AACCTTGAAACAAAACATATACAATTGAAATCCCGTAAAGTGTCGGGCGCAAGAACTGCGATTAGTTGTA
TAATTGGACTAGCTCAAATTTGACCAAAATCTCATTTTTAGACCTCTAAGATGTCGGCCACTATAACTTT
ATTCAACTTGAAACTGCAAAAAAACTTATCAACTGTATAGATTCAAGTATTATGTCAAGTATTGGTTTTA
GAGCTACAGTACACTCTGATAACAAAATCTGCAGAAATACCTCCCTGTCAATTCCCAAAATACGGTAGCA
AACTCACTTCGTATAACTTCGTATAGTATACCTTATACGAAGTTATCTGCCCTCGATTGTCTATCTTCCA
TTCTCACCAAGTTTCAACAACTTTATTCAGTCATTCTTCTCTGGTTCATTTCCCAACCAATCTTCCCGAA
TAAAGCCCATCTGTCCTTTCGGCCACATTCCTCACCTACATCCGTACTCCTTATCTCCCGTTCTTATCCA
GTCTTTTATCGTCTCTGCGTCTCGCACACTGTCTCGTCGGTAATGTAAAAAAAAAACAAAAAAAACTTGA
AAACTTGCGGAAAGATTTCCTAATAAAAGGAGACGAATCCGGTAGGAAATCGACAAGTCTCTGCTTCTCG
AAGACTAGGTGAGTTACATTTCTTTGGCCGAATTATTTTGAAATCCTAAATTTGATAATTTCAGAGATGT
CTGTAAAACTTGCGTGTTATGTGACGGCTTCGGTCACTGTCGCCACTCTTATGGTATGCTTCATGACCAT
GTCAACCATCTACTCGGAGGTTGATGGATTCAGAGAGAAGCTTGATACCGAGATGAATGTGTTCAGAGTG
AGTTAAATTATATTTTGAATTTTAAATAATTTTTAATTTTCTAGCAATCTACCAATGGATTGTGGAAGGA
CATAGTTGTCATCGGAAGATCTAGCAAGCGTGTCCGTTGTCAATATGAAGAGACCAACGCTACCCCAACT
CCACATGCTGATGGATCCCCATCTGCTCCACCAGGTCAACCACCAGCAGTTCCACCAGTCTTCAACCAGC
CAAAGACTCCAAATGGAGCCAATGGAAATGGACCAACCTGCAACTGCAATGCTGATAACAAGTGCCCAGC
TGGACCATCCGGACCAAAGGGAGTTCCAGGAGTTCCAGGACTCGACGGAGTTCCAGGACTTGACGGTGTT
CCAGGAGTTGGAGCTGATGATATCGCTCCACAACGCGAGTCTGTCGGATGCTTCACTTGCCCACAAGGAC
CAGTTGGACCACCAGGAGCTCTTGGAAGACCAGGACCACGTGGACTTCCAGGACCAAGAGGACAAAATGG
AAACCCAGGAAGAGATGGACAACCAGGACATCCAGGAGAGCAAGGATCATCCGGTCAAATCGGAAAGATC
GGAGAGCCAGGACCACCAGGAGAGAAGGGACGCGACGCCGAGCATCCAATCGGAAGACCAGGACCAAAGG
GACCAAGAGGAGATCAAGGACCAACAGGACCAGCTGGACAGAACGGTCTTCACGGACCACCAGGAGAGCC
AGGAACCGTTGGACCAGAAGGACCATCTGGAAAGCAAGGACGTCAAGGACCAGACGGAACCCAGGGAGAG
ACTGGACCAGACGGAAGACCAGGAAAGGATGCCGAGTACTGCCAGTGCCCAGACAAGTCTCCACCATCAG
AGGCTGTCAACGCCAACCGTGGATACAGAAATATCTAAATTGTTGGTGTTTTCTAATAAAATATTTGAGA
TTCAGTGAGACTTTTTTCTTGGCGGCACAATAAAGTTTCCTCTTTTTGTTGGGTCACTCAACGAACACAA
TACAAATATTTGAGCGCTCGCATTTTTCTCAACCTTTCGGGTTTAAAGCACTTCAAAATGGAATTGAAGA
GAGATTGTGAAAGTACATCAGACAGAATCACATTTTGATAGCATTCACTTCACTCAGATGCAAACTTTTC
AGTGACTATAAAAAGTCATAAAATAATAACATTAAAAAAGCAAATAAATTAGCGAGAGAATTTTTTGACA
AAAAGAAAGAAGAGTGATAGAGAAGAAGGGAATGCTTGAAAGGATTTTGCATTTATCTTAATCACCGTCT
TCGAGAAGACGAACCATGGCGCCAGTTTCAGAATCCAAGTTTCTAATATAGTTCATCACAATGTTGACGT
TGGTCCAACCTCCGGCTTGCATAATCTCTGGGATGGAAACTCCAGCGCGAGCCATGTCACGGGCAGCTCC
GACACGGGCGGAATGTCCAGACCAAGCCAAGTAACGTTGTCCGGAATCATCCTTGGCTCCGTAGATGAGA
CGGTGGGTAGCTTCGAAGATTCCTGAAAATTTATTTTCAGCTTATTCTTAGCTAATATGTTGTTTAAACT
TACCTTCAAGAGCTCGAGTCGAGAGTTGTGATGTTGCACTCGGGGCAGCAACTCCGTTCTTGCGAACACG
ACAGAACAGGTAGTTGTTTGGATCATCGGCGACTCCGGAAACCGAAATCCAGCGCTCAACGAGCTTGGTA
ACTCCAAGGGAGAGCGCTTTTTCGACTCCGGCAGTCGAGACCAGCGTTTTTGTACGTCCGATGTGGATGA
GCATTCTTCCTCCGTCTGTGCGACTAATATCCTTGACGCGAATGCGGGCAATTTCGGCGATACGGAGAAG
TGTGTTGTAAGCAATTCCGAGGAAGGCGAGGTTTCGGATGTCCTGGCAACGATCGGAATTTTCCATAAGA
GAACGGACCTGATCGAAGTCGGTTCTGAAAATTTCGTCAAGTCTTAGGATTGAATACATTAATATTTAAA
CTTACCTTTCGAAGGCGAGGGCTTGCTTGGCTCTCTCTCCAGCATCAACATTTTCCTTGCGGATACGTCT
CATTACGAGAGATACGGCATTAGAATCTGATGGGCGTGGAAGTCCAGATCGGCGATGGAGCATATTGAGC
TGTCCGAGATGTTGTTGGATCGTCTTCACCGCCAATCCACGAGCTTGGAGGTAGAGCAAGTAGTCACGAA
CGTCTTCTGGCTCGGCTGGGAACCACTTGCGGTTGTTAAGCTTGCACCAGGCAGCCCAAGAACGGCACAC
TGAGAGAAGCATCTTCCAGGTGTGCTCGGAGAAGGCTTGTCTGTCACGGAACATATCCATGAGGTTCTTG
CGAACTTCATCACTTGTCGCGTCAACTGGAAGTGCTGGAAGATTTTGATGAACAGTGAGAAGATTTGACA
TATTTTCGAAGTTTTTTAGATGCACTAGAACAAAGCGTGTTGGCTTCCTCTGAGCCCGCTTTCCTTATAT
ACCCGCATTCTGCAGCCTTACAGAATGTTCTAGAAGGTCCTAGATGCATTCGTTTGAAAATACTCCCGGT
GGGTGCAAAGAGACGCAGACGGAAAATGTATCTGGGTCTCTTTATTGTGTACACTACTTTTCCATGTACC
GAATGTGAGTCGCCCTCCTTTTGCAACAAGCAGCTCGAATGTTCTAGAAAAAGGTGGAAAATAGTATAAA
TACCGTTGAAAATAAATACCGAACAACATTTGCTCTAATTGTGAAATTAGAAATCTTCAAACTATAATCA
TGTCACTTTACCACTATTTCCGTCCAGCTCAACGTTCCGTTTTTGGTGATCATTTTTGCTTTCGTCGTAA
ATCTACACACGCGTCTCTTCCGTGCGAGAGTCCAAGCCAGCAGCCAAATTCGTTGACTGAGTATTCAACG
TTTATACGTTGTCGGCAACGAGAAATAGGAAAATGCATCGGGAAATGTTCTTTTTTCGATTTTTTCCAAG
GTTTTGACAAATTTTACCACGAATTTTGCTATGTTTTCAATTAAAAAATATGTTATTCAACTGTTTCTAT
GAGGAAAATAAGGCTTTGCATGTAATTTTCTTATTCAGCATAATTTTTAATTAATTTGAATTTTCTGTCC
TAACGTTTATTTTGTTTTCTTGGTTATGACTGATCTGAAATTAATTTTTGAATTTTAAGGTAATATGTCA
GGCGGTGCCGCAAGTTTGTACAAAAAAGCAGGCTCCATGAAAAAGCCTGAACTCACCGCGACGTCTGTCG
AGAAGTTTCTGATCGAAAAGTTCGACAGCGTCTCCGACCTGATGCAGCTCTCGGAGGGCGAAGAATCTCG
TGCTTTCAGCTTCGATGTAGGAGGGCGTGGATATGTCCTGCGGGTAAATAGCTGCGCCGATGGTTTCTAC
AAAGATCGTTATGTTTATCGGCACTTTGCATCGGCCGCGCTCCCGATTCCGGAAGTGCTTGACATTGGGG
AATTCAGCGAGAGCCTGACCTATTGCATCTCCCGCCGTGCACAGGGTGTCACGTTGCAAGACCTGCCTGA
AACCGAACTGCCCGCTGTTCTGCAGCCGGTCGCGGAGGCCATGGATGCGATCGCTGCGGCCGATCTTAGC
CAGACGAGCGGGTTCGGCCCATTCGGACCGCAAGGAATCGGTCAATACACTACATGGCGTGATTTCATAT
GCGCGATTGCTGATCCCCATGTGTATCACTGGCAAACTGTGATGGACGACACCGTCAGTGCGTCCGTCGC
GCAGGCTCTCGATGAGCTGATGCTTTGGGCCGAGGACTGCCCCGAAGTCCGGCACCTCGTGCACGCGGAT
TTCGGCTCCAACAATGTCCTGACGGACAATGGCCGCATAACAGCGGTCATTGACTGGAGCGAGGCGATGT
TCGGGGATTCCCAATACGAGGTCGCCAACATCTTCTTCTGGAGGCCGTGGTTGGCTTGTATGGAGCAGCA
GACGCGCTACTTCGAGCGGAGGCATCCGGAGCTTGCAGGATCGCCGCGGCTCCGGGCGTATATGCTCCGC
ATTGGTCTTGACCAACTCTATCAGAGCTTGGTTGACGGCAATTTCGATGATGCAGCTTGGGCGCAGGGTC
GATGCGACGCAATCGTCCGATCCGGAGCCGGGACTGTCGGGCGTACACAAATCGCCCGCAGAAGCGCGGC
CGTCTGGACCGATGGCTGTGTAGAAGTACTCGCCGATAGTGGAAACCGACGCCCCAGCACTCGTCCGAGG
GCAAAGGAATAGACCCAGCTTTCTTGTACAAAGTGGGTCCAATTACTCTTCAACATCCCTACATGCTCTT
TCTCCCTGTGCTCCCACCCCCTATTTTTGTTATTATCAAAAAACTTCTCTTAATTTCTTTGTTTTTTAGC
TTCTTTTAAGTCACCTCTAACAATGAAATTGTGTAGATTCAAAAATAGAATTAATTCGTAATAAAAAGTC
GAAAAAAATTGTGCTCCCTCCCCCCATTAATAATAATTCTATCCCAAAATCTACACAATGTTCTGTGTAC
ACTTCTTATGTTTTTTACTTCTGATAAATTTTTTTGAAACATCATAGAAAAAACCGCACACAAAATACCT
TATCATATGTTACGTTTCAGTTTATGACCGCAATTTTTAATAACTTCGTATAGTATACCTTATACGAAGT
TATACTAGTATATATTTTTATGTTTTCTTTTAAACCTTCCTCCATATTTCTGAATTGAATGTTGTTGCAT
ATTGTGTGTCCTTATTTCATTTCCATCATCCTTTTGTGTGTTTCCCCCTTCCACCAATTCCCCCCACGTC
CTAATGAAATGAAAGCGAGAAGATAAATAAACTTGCACATTGTGTTCAGATGAGAGGAGCGGAATACGAA
TTGGGAGACGGAAAGAGAAAAAAAAATGTTTAGATTTGGATTGAATTAATTTTTTAGAAAGCAAGAAAAA
AAACACAAAGAGAATAAATAAATAATAGGAAAAAAAACAAATATTCAGTATTTAAAATTTGAAAATTCAA
CGACGTTGGCGTCGATCATCCTGTAAAACGACGGCCAGTGCGGCCGCTACCCGAAGTATGTCAAAAAGAG
GTATGCTATGAAGCAGCGTATTACAGTGACAGTTGACAGCGACAGCTATCAGTTGCTCAAGGCATATATG
ATGTCAATATCTCCGGTTCGGTAAGCACAACCATGCAGAATGAAGCCCGTCGTCTGCGTGCCGAACGCTG
GAAAGCGGAAAATCAGGAAGGGATGGCTGAGGTCGCCCGGTTTATTGAAATGAACGGCTCTTTTGCCGAC
GAGAACAGGGGCTGGTGAAATGCAGTTTAAGGTTTACACCTATAAAAGAGAGAGCCGTTATCGTCTGTTT
GTGGATGTACAGAGTGATATTATTGACACGCCCGGGCGACGGATGGTGATCCCCCTGGCCAGTGCACGTC
TGCTGTCAGATAAAGTCCCCCGTGAACTTTACCCGGTGGTGCATATCGGGGATGAAAGCTGGCGCATGAT
GACCACCGATATGGCCAGTGTGCCGGTCTCCGTTATCGGGGAAGAAGTGGCTGATCTCAGCCACCGCGAA
AATGACATCAAAAACGCCATTAACCTGATGTTCTGGGGAATATAAATGTCAGGCTCCCTTATACACAGCC
AGTCTGCAGGTCGAATCGATGGTCTCCGAGCTCATTAAAGAAAACATGCATATGAAGCTCTACATGGAGG
GAACCGTCAACAACCACCACTTCAAGTGCACCTCCGAGGGAGAGGGAAAGCCATACGAGGGAACCCAAAC
CATGCGTATCAAGGCCGTCGAGGGAGGACCACTCCCATTCGCCTTCGACATCCTCGCCACCTCCTTCATG
TACGGATCCAAGGTAAGTTTAAACATATATATACTAACTAACCCTGATTATTTAAATTTTCAGACCTTCA
TCAACCACACCCAAGGAATCCCAGACTTCTTCAAGCAATCCTTCCCAGAGGGATTCACCTGGGAGCGTGT
CACCACCTACGAGGACGGAGGAGTCCTCACCGCCACCCAAGACACCTCCCTCCAAGACGGATGCCTCATC
TACAACGTCAAGGTAAGTTTAAACAGTTCGGTACTAACTAACCATACATATTTAAATTTTCAGATCCGTG
GAGTCAACTTCCCATCCAACGGACCAGTCATGCAAAAGAAGACCCTCGGATGGGAGGCCTCCACCGAGAC
CCTCTACCCAGCCGACGGAGGACTTGAGGGACGTGCCGACATGGCCCTCAAGCTCGTCGGAGGAGGACAC
CTCATCTGCAACCTCAAGGTAAGTTTAAACATGATTTTACTAACTAACTAATCTGATTTAAATTTTCAGA
CCACCTACCGTTCCAAGAAGCCAGCCAAGAACCTCAAGATGCCAGGAGTCTACTACGTCGACCGTCGTCT
TGAGCGTATCAAGGAGGCCGACAAGGAGACCTACGTCGAGCAACACGAGGTCGCCGTCGCCCGTTACTGC
GACCTCCCATCCAAGCTCGGACACCGTGGTGGAGGAGGATCTGGAGGAGGAGGATCCATGGTTTCCGAGT
TGATCAAGGAGAATATGCACATGAAACTCTACATGGAAGGAACCGTCAACAATCATCATTTCAAATGTAC
TTCAGAAGGAGAAGGAAAACCATACGAGGGAACTCAGACCATGAGAATCAAGGCTGTTGAGGGAGGTAAG
TTTAAAAAATACGTGTTCATAACTTGATACGAATATAAATTTTCAGGACCACTTCCATTCGCGTTCGACA
TTCTTGCCACTTCGTTCATGTATGGAAGCAAGACTTTCATTAATCACACACAAGGGATCCCGGATTTCTT
CAAGCAATCTTTCCCAGAAGGATTCACATGGGAGAGAGTTACCACTTACGAGGATGGAGGAGTTCTTACC
GCCACCCAAGACACATCCCTCCAAGGTAAGTTTAAAAGATTATAGCAATGTTCGTCTAAATATAATAAAT
TTTCAGATGGATGTCTGATCTACAACGTCAAGATCAGAGGAGTCAATTTCCCATCAAATGGACCAGTTAT
GCAGAAGAAGACTTTGGGCTGGGAGGCTTCCACCGAGACCCTTTACCCAGCAGATGGAGGTCTCGAGGGC
CGCGCTGATATGGCTCTCAAACTCGTCGGAGGAGGACACTTGATCTGCAATTTAAAAACCACCTACCGGT
CGAAGGTAAGTTTAAAATCAATTTTTAATAGCTTATATAATAATACAAATTTTCAGAAGCCAGCCAAGAA
TCTCAAAATGCCAGGAGTTTACTATGTTGACCGTCGTCTTGAGCGCATTAAAGAGGCCGATAAGGAAACG
TACGTTGAACAACATGAAGTTGCCGTTGCTCGATATTGTGATCTCCCATCCAAGCTCGGACACCGTGCCG
CGGCCGCTACCCGAAGTATGTCAAAAAGAGGTATGCTATGAAGCAGCGTATTACAGTGACAGTTGACAGC
GACAGCTATCAGTTGCTCAAGGCATATATGATGTCAATATCTCCGGTTCGGTAAGCACAACCATGCAGAA
TGAAGCCCGTCGTCTGCGTGCCGAACGCTGGAAAGCGGAAAATCAGGAAGGGATGGCTGAGGTCGCCCGG
TTTATTGAAATGAACGGCTCTTTTGCCGACGAGAACAGGGGCTGGTGAAATGCAGTTTAAGGTTTACACC
TATAAAAGAGAGAGCCGTTATCGTCTGTTTGTGGATGTACAGAGTGATATTATTGACACGCCCGGGCGAC
GGATGGTGATCCCCCTGGCCAGTGCACGTCTGCTGTCAGATAAAGTCCCCCGTGAACTTTACCCGGTGGT
GCATATCGGGGATGAAAGCTGGCGCATGATGACCACCGATATGGCCAGTGTGCCGGTCTCCGTTATCGGG
GAAGAAGTGGCTGATCTCAGCCACCGCGAAAATGACATCAAAAACGCCATTAACCTGATGTTCTGGGGAA
TATAAATGTCAGGCTCCCTTATACACAGCCAGTCTGCAGGTCGAATCGATGCGCGATGCAAGTCGGCGAT
TTCTTTGAAGTTTTGTCAAAAGAAGAGACAAGGACTTGATAGATACGCTCATCAGAGTGAGATTCATTGC
AAATAGTGTGTAAATCGTGGAGAGACGAGAGAAAAGGTGTGAGAAGCTTAGAAGATAAAGAATAGGAAGA
AGAACATATCTCATTTCCTATTTTCTCTAATTTTTCGTTCATTTTTCTAGACATTACCCATTTGATGGTT
TTTCAATATGGTTATCAGGGTACTCATTTTGGTAGTTTTCAAAGCAATTTGGAGTTTTTTTTTAAATTGT
CAACTACAAAAACGCAGCTTAAAGGTCCAAATATCATAGTATAAAAATTCTTTAAAAAATTCCAAATTTT
ATATGATTTTTTGAAAATTGGAAGAATGTTAGTTTTTGCCATTTTTTTGGAAGTTTTTCTCCGGATTTTA
TGGTACTTATATTTCAAATATAAATTTTTGTAGGAATTCGAGTATGCGAGAGAGCTATAGTTTACTAAAA
AAAAGTGGCAAAAACTCAGTAATTGCCACTTTTTTCAAAAATGTTTTGAAAAATTTTACTATGATATTTG
GCCATTTTGGCACCATATGTACGTTACTTTTTACGAAACACTCTAATTTTTGAAATTTGAGTTTCATGTT
TAATCTTTTGTATAAAATTTTTATGGTCCTTTTGTGACAGGATAAAAAATTGCAAAAAAATAGAAAACTT
TGTTTCGTGAAAACACCTAGTTTAAAAATTGTGGGCCACTTAGCGATTCTAGTCAAAAATCAGACAAATG
TCAGCTGCCGTAACTTTTTCCGGATCAGGGTTATCAAATTTTAATTTTAATTGTAAATGTAGAAAAATGA
TCGGCAACATTTTGCTAATTGAAAATATTTTGAAAATTGCTATAGTACATATTAATCTAGTATTAATATA
GTATTAATGTTATAATATCAGTTATGTGTTTGAATAACTCAAGCGTAAGTTTCCGTAAAATATCTTTAAA
TTTTGGTAATTTTTTACGGTTTGGTATAAATTTTTGCATTTTTTGATTTTCTACACTTTTTTTCGATTTC
GCATTTTCCGAATTTCTCTGAAATAAATCGAACAATCGGAAAATTTTCGAGGGCACCCTTAGCCATGCAG
CTCAGGAATTTGACTTTATGTTCCCATTCAAATTTTTTTAAAATTAAATAAAATGCTAATTGTAAGATAA
ATTACAAAAATTATTAAATCTCATCATCCTTATGATGATAGTGCAGTGCATGAATATATTTTTCCAAATA
GGATATGATTCGTCGAGTAGCTTCACGTAATCCGTTTTCTTCAATCACCATTTCGAACTGCAATTTTTTT
TTTGGATTTTTGTAACAATATTGTCATAAATTGTGATTTTGATATTTTGCGTAGAGCATCAGAACCTTTC
TGCTTTGAATTTTAATGGGATTAAAAATTATAAAAAACTTGCACCCTAACACGTGACGTCGTGACTGGGA
AAACCCTGGCGTTACCCAACTTAATCGCCTTGCAGCACATCCCCCTTTCGCCAGCTGGCGTAATAGCGAA
GAGGCCCGCACCGATCGCCCTTCCCAACAGTTGCGCAGCCTGAATGGCGAATGGCGCCTGATGCGGTATT
TTCTCCTTACGCATCTGTGCGGTATTTCACACCGCATATGGTGCACTCTCAGTACAATCTGCTCTGATGC
CGCATAGTTAAGCCAGCCCCGACACCCGCCAACACCCGCTGACGCGCCCTGACGGGCTTGTCTGCTCCCG
GCATCCGCTTACAGACAAGCTGTGACCGTCTCCGGGAGCTGCATGTGTCAGAGGTTTTCACCGTCATCAC
CGAAACGCGCGAGACGAAAGGGCCTCGTGATACGCCTATTTTTATAGGTTAATGTCATGATAATAATGGT
TTCTTAGACGTCAGGTGGCACTTTTCGGGGAAATGTGCGCGGAACCCCTATTTGTTTATTTTTCTAAATA
CATTCAAATATGTATCCGCTCATGAGACAATAACCCTGATAAATGCTTCAATAATATTGAAAAAGGAAGA
GTATGAGTATTCAACATTTCCGTGTCGCCCTTATTCCCTTTTTTGCGGCATTTTGCCTTCCTGTTTTTGC
TCACCCAGAAACGCTGGTGAAAGTAAAAGATGCTGAAGATCAGTTGGGTGCACGAGTGGGTTACATCGAA
CTGGATCTCAACAGCGGTAAGATCCTTGAGAGTTTTCGCCCCGAAGAACGTTTTCCAATGATGAGCACTT
TTAAAGTTCTGCTATGTGGCGCGGTATTATCCCGTATTGACGCCGGGCAAGAGCAACTCGGTCGCCGCAT
ACACTATTCTCAGAATGACTTGGTTGAGTACTCACCAGTCACAGAAAAGCATCTTACGGATGGCATGACA
GTAAGAGAATTATGCAGTGCTGCCATAACCATGAGTGATAACACTGCGGCCAACTTACTTCTGACAACGA
TCGGAGGACCGAAGGAGCTAACCGCTTTTTTGCACAACATGGGGGATCATGTAACTCGCCTTGATCGTTG
GGAACCGGAGCTGAATGAAGCCATACCAAACGACGAGCGTGACACCACGATGCCTGTAGCAATGGCAACA
ACGTTGCGCAAACTATTAACTGGCGAACTACTTACTCTAGCTTCCCGGCAACAATTAATAGACTGGATGG
AGGCGGATAAAGTTGCAGGACCACTTCTGCGCTCGGCCCTTCCGGCTGGCTGGTTTATTGCTGATAAATC
TGGAGCCGGTGAGCGTGGGTCTCGCGGTATCATTGCAGCACTGGGGCCAGATGGTAAGCCCTCCCGTATC
GTAGTTATCTACACGACGGGGAGTCAGGCAACTATGGATGAACGAAATAGACAGATCGCTGAGATAGGTG
CCTCACTGATTAAGCATTGGTAACTGTCAGACCAAGTTTACTCATATATACTTTAGATTGATTTAAAACT
TCATTTTTAATTTAAAAGGATCTAGGTGAAGATCCTTTTTGATAATCTCATGACCAAAATCCCTTAACGT
GAGTTTTCGTTCCACTGAGCGTCAGACCCCGTAGAAAAGATCAAAGGATCTTCTTGAGATCCTTTTTTTC
TGCGCGTAATCTGCTGCTTGCAAACAAAAAAACCACCGCTACCAGCGGTGGTTTGTTTGCCGGATCAAGA
GCTACCAACTCTTTTTCCGAAGGTAACTGGCTTCAGCAGAGCGCAGATACCAAATACTGTCCTTCTAGTG
TAGCCGTAGTTAGGCCACCACTTCAAGAACTCTGTAGCACCGCCTACATACCTCGCTCTGCTAATCCTGT
TACCAGTGGCTGCTGCCAGTGGCGATAAGTCGTGTCTTACCGGGTTGGACTCAAGACGATAGTTACCGGA
TAAGGCGCAGCGGTCGGGCTGAACGGGGGGTTCGTGCACACAGCCCAGCTTGGAGCGAACGACCTACACC
GAACTGAGATACCTACAGCGTGAGCTATGAGAAAGCGCCACGCTTCCCGAAGGGAGAAAGGCGGACAGGT
ATCCGGTAAGCGGCAGGGTCGGAACAGGAGAGCGCACGAGGGAGCTTCCAGGGGGAAACGCCTGGTATCT
TTATAGTCCTGTCGGGTTTCGCCACCTCTGACTTGAGCGTCGATTTTTGTGATGCTCGTCAGGGGGGCGG
AGCCTATGGAAAAACGCCAGCAACGCGGCCTTTTTACGGTTCCTGGTCTTTTGCTGGCCTTTTGCTCACA
TGTTCTTTCCTGCGTTATCCCCTGATTCTGTGGATAACCGTATTACCGCCTTTGAGTGAGCTGATACCAG
CGGATAACAATTTCACAGGGCC
