Features (pLannotate 1.2.2; 25 found; start..end, strand, type, name):
   1567..1600    +  protein_bind   loxN: Cre-mediated recombination occurs in the 8-bp core sequence (GTATACCT). loxN sites are compatible with each other, but incompatible with loxP or lox2272 sites. Cre recombinase
   1971..2117    +  CDS            sqt-1 (fragment): SQT1_CAEEL - Also known as rol-5. Protein inferred from homology: Swiss-Prot protein existence level 3. Nematode cuticles are composed largely of collagen-like proteins. The cuticle functions both as an exoskeleton and as a barrier to protect the worm from its environment. This is a collagen critical for organismal morphogenesis. Mutations in sqt-1 can lengthen, shorten, or helically twist the entire animal. From Caenorhabditis elegans.
   2150..2989    +  CDS            sqt-1 (fragment): SQT1_CAEEL - Also known as rol-5. Protein inferred from homology: Swiss-Prot protein existence level 3. Nematode cuticles are composed largely of collagen-like proteins. The cuticle functions both as an exoskeleton and as a barrier to protect the worm from its environment. This is a collagen critical for organismal morphogenesis. Mutations in sqt-1 can lengthen, shorten, or helically twist the entire animal. From Caenorhabditis elegans.
   3033..3356    -  terminator     tbb-2 terminator: tbb-2; transcription terminator for the C. elegans tubulin beta-2 gene
   3365..4495    -  CDS            cre: RECR_BPP1 - Experimental evidence at protein level: Swiss-Prot protein existence level 1. Catalyzes site-specific recombination between two 34-base- pair LOXP sites. Its role is to maintain the phage genome as a monomeric unit-copy plasmid in the lysogenic state. From Escherichia phage P1 (Bacteriophage P1).
   4844..4894    +  CDS            hsp-16.1 (fragment): HSP11_CAEEL - Also known as hsp16-1b. Experimental evidence at transcript level: Swiss-Prot protein existence level 2. From Caenorhabditis elegans.
   5275..5295    +  protein_bind   attB1: mutant version of attB; core recombination site for the Gateway® BP reaction BP Clonase™
   5301..6326    +  CDS            HygR: aminoglycoside phosphotransferase from E. coli; aph(4)-Ia; confers resistance to hygromycin
   6330..6350    -  protein_bind   attB2: mutant version of attB; core recombination site for the Gateway® BP reaction BP Clonase™
   6704..6737    +  protein_bind   loxN: Cre-mediated recombination occurs in the 8-bp core sequence (GTATACCT). loxN sites are compatible with each other, but incompatible with loxP or lox2272 sites. Cre recombinase
   7106..7124    -  CDS            lacZα (fragment): LacZα fragment of β-galactosidase; lacZ fragment
   7221..7379    +  CDS            ccdA (fragment): CCDA_ECO57 - Also known as H, letA. Experimental evidence at protein level: Swiss-Prot protein existence level 1. Antitoxin component of a type II toxin-antitoxin (TA) system which inhibits the post-segregational killing (PSK) of plasmid-free cells, also referred to as a plasmid addiction system. Binds to and blocks the activity of CcdB; will also remove bound CcdB protein from the CcdB-GyrA complex by forming a CcdA-CcdB complex, a process termed rejuvenation. Functions as a transcriptional corepressor for the ccdAB operon, repression also requires CcdB (By similarity). From Escherichia coli
   7384..7688    +  CDS            ccdB: CcdB, a bacterial toxin that poisons DNA gyrase; ccdB; Plasmids containing the ccdB gene cannot be propagated in standard E. coli strains.
   7733..8581    +  CDS            mNeptune: mNeptune is a basic (constitutively fluorescent) far red fluorescent protein published in 2009, derived from Entacmaea quadricolor. It is reported to be a rapidly-maturing monomer with moderate acid sensitivity.
   8618..9460    +  CDS            TagRFP675: TagRFP675 is a basic (constitutively fluorescent) red fluorescent protein published in 2013, derived from Entacmaea quadricolor. It is reported to be a rapidly-maturing monomer with moderate acid sensitivity.
   9561..9719    +  CDS            ccdA (fragment): CCDA_ECO57 - Also known as H, letA. Experimental evidence at protein level: Swiss-Prot protein existence level 1. Antitoxin component of a type II toxin-antitoxin (TA) system which inhibits the post-segregational killing (PSK) of plasmid-free cells, also referred to as a plasmid addiction system. Binds to and blocks the activity of CcdB; will also remove bound CcdB protein from the CcdB-GyrA complex by forming a CcdA-CcdB complex, a process termed rejuvenation. Functions as a transcriptional corepressor for the ccdAB operon, repression also requires CcdB (By similarity). From Escherichia coli
   9724..10029   +  CDS            ccdB: CcdB, a bacterial toxin that poisons DNA gyrase; ccdB; Plasmids containing the ccdB gene cannot be propagated in standard E. coli strains.
  11593..11615   -  protein_bind   lac operator (fragment): The lac repressor binds to the lac operator to inhibit transcription in E. coli. This inhibition can be relieved by adding lactose or isopropyl-β-D-thiogalactopyranoside (IPTG). lac repressor encoded by lacI
  11619..11649   -  promoter       lac promoter: promoter for the E. coli lac operon
  11664..11685   -  protein_bind   CAP binding site: CAP binding activates transcription in the presence of cAMP. E. coli catabolite activator protein
  11746..12334   -  rep_origin     ori: high-copy-number ColE1/pMB1/pBR322/pUC origin of replication
  12445..12954   +  rep_origin     M13 ori (sequence partly withheld): M13 bacteriophage origin of replication; arrow indicates direction of (+) strand synthesis
  12996..13856   -  CDS            AmpR: β-lactamase; bla; confers resistance to ampicillin, carbenicillin, and related antibiotics
  13857..13961   -  promoter       AmpR promoter: bla
  14045..2       -  CDS            lacZα (fragment) (across the origin): LacZα fragment of β-galactosidase; lacZ fragment
>Addgene plasmid #106364 | pSO5 | addgene full sequence | sequence record 214944 | Addgene NGS Result
GTTGATCAGTCATCCAAGTGGGGATCAGGAAGAAGTTGATAAAGTGATTCAAAAACTCGAGGAGCTCAAC
ACAGCGATGAACCCAATTTTGAGAGCAACACTGACGAAGAACTATGACGCGAGGGTAGGCACTACCTTGA
AGCTATCCACCTGCCTGCCTGCCGCCTATTTCCATGTGCAGTAGGAACGTGTGTAGGTATAGGCAGGCAT
TATCGCGTCTCCTTTCGAACTACCTAGTACCTAGTAGGTAGTTTGAAGGGAGGCGCGATAATGCCTGCCT
ATGTCTACACATGTGCCTACTGCGCATGGAAATAGGCGGTAGTCAGGCAGGTAGATAGCCTCATAAAATT
CAATACTTCCTTTTCAGAAAGAATGCTGGAATGTATTCAAAGAGGAGTCACTCTTCCCATTGCTCAGAGA
ATATGAAGAGTTGCTCGGCGAGCAAAAGTTCATGATTGGAGATCGATATTCATGGGCTGACATCGCTGTC
GTCGAGTTTCTAACTCGGTGTCAGCAGTGCTACGATAGCTTCTATCTGGCTCATTTCGAGAGGCTCCGAA
CTTTTTGCCAGACTTTTGAGTCTCTTCCGCACATTCGTCCCTACATTCAGGGACGTGTTGATTCATTTAT
CTAATTTTTTAAAATGGATATTTTTCGTTTTTTATTTGTTTGTTTTGCTGATAATTCAATAAAGTTACGC
AACGAATTTTAGACATTTATGAAAACCGAAAATCGACAAAAATATTTTAAGAAAAATAGCAGCAAAATTC
AATATTTTATCAAATTTTGTTTATGGTAATGAGAAAGAAAACATACAATATTTTTCTAAGAAGAAGAAAA
ATGACCAGAATTTTAAGATTTTTCTCGAATATACGAAAAATTGATAAACTAAAATTTTCGATTTTTCCAT
TTATTTTGAAAAAAAAACTCTTGACGGTTTTCATCATGCGAAGAGGTGAGAAATATTCTGAAAGTTATGC
ATTTTGAAAAAATTGCAAAAAAATACGTTAAAATTTTTTGATCTATTGTTTTTTTTTGAAAACCGGAATT
TAAAATGGAATTTTTTTTCAAAAATTAAAATTAAAATTTAAATATTTCTAGTGTTTGGATAGTTTTTCAA
AAGCTAGATTTAACCCGCGAGATGTCGACCGCTAGTGTAGCTTACAGATGGCTGAAGACTTCGCAAAAAT
CTTATCTTAGAAACCCGCGAGGTGTCGGCCGCTAAAACTTTGTAAACCTGCCAACAAAATGCTTCGCATT
GTCTGAACAGATGAAACCTTGAAACAAAACATATACAATTGAAATCCCGTAAAGTGTCGGGCGCAAGAAC
TGCGATTAGTTGTATAATTGGACTAGCTCAAATTTGACCAAAATCTCATTTTTAGACCTCTAAGATGTCG
GCCACTATAACTTTATTCAACTTGAAACTGCAAAAAAACTTATCAACTGTATAGATTCAAGTATTATGTC
AAGTATTGGTTTTAGAGCTACAGTACACTCTGATAACAAAATCTGCAGAAATACCTCCCTGTCAATTCCC
AAAATACGGTAGCAAACTCACTTCGTATAACTTCGTATAGTATACCTTATACGAAGTTATCTGCCCTCGA
TTGTCTATCTTCCATTCTCACCAAGTTTCAACAACTTTATTCAGTCATTCTTCTCTGGTTCATTTCCCAA
CCAATCTTCCCGAATAAAGCCCATCTGTCCTTTCGGCCACATTCCTCACCTACATCCGTACTCCTTATCT
CCCGTTCTTATCCAGTCTTTTATCGTCTCTGCGTCTCGCACACTGTCTCGTCGGTAATGTAAAAAAAAAA
CAAAAAAAACTTGAAAACTTGCGGAAAGATTTCCTAATAAAAGGAGACGAATCCGGTAGGAAATCGACAA
GTCTCTGCTTCTCGAAGACTAGGTGAGTTACATTTCTTTGGCCGAATTATTTTGAAATCCTAAATTTGAT
AATTTCAGAGATGTCTGTAAAACTTGCGTGTTATGTGACGGCTTCGGTCACTGTCGCCACTCTTATGGTA
TGCTTCATGACCATGTCAACCATCTACTCGGAGGTTGATGGATTCAGAGAGAAGCTTGATACCGAGATGA
ATGTGTTCAGAGTGAGTTAAATTATATTTTGAATTTTAAATAATTTTTAATTTTCTAGCAATCTACCAAT
GGATTGTGGAAGGACATAGTTGTCATCGGAAGATCTAGCAAGCGTGTCCGTTGTCAATATGAAGAGACCA
ACGCTACCCCAACTCCACATGCTGATGGATCCCCATCTGCTCCACCAGGTCAACCACCAGCAGTTCCACC
AGTCTTCAACCAGCCAAAGACTCCAAATGGAGCCAATGGAAATGGACCAACCTGCAACTGCAATGCTGAT
AACAAGTGCCCAGCTGGACCATCCGGACCAAAGGGAGTTCCAGGAGTTCCAGGACTCGACGGAGTTCCAG
GACTTGACGGTGTTCCAGGAGTTGGAGCTGATGATATCGCTCCACAACGCGAGTCTGTCGGATGCTTCAC
TTGCCCACAAGGACCAGTTGGACCACCAGGAGCTCTTGGAAGACCAGGACCACGTGGACTTCCAGGACCA
AGAGGACAAAATGGAAACCCAGGAAGAGATGGACAACCAGGACATCCAGGAGAGCAAGGATCATCCGGTC
AAATCGGAAAGATCGGAGAGCCAGGACCACCAGGAGAGAAGGGACGCGACGCCGAGCATCCAATCGGAAG
ACCAGGACCAAAGGGACCAAGAGGAGATCAAGGACCAACAGGACCAGCTGGACAGAACGGTCTTCACGGA
CCACCAGGAGAGCCAGGAACCGTTGGACCAGAAGGACCATCTGGAAAGCAAGGACGTCAAGGACCAGACG
GAACCCAGGGAGAGACTGGACCAGACGGAAGACCAGGAAAGGATGCCGAGTACTGCCAGTGCCCAGACAA
GTCTCCACCATCAGAGGCTGTCAACGCCAACCGTGGATACAGAAATATCTAAATTGTTGGTGTTTTCTAA
TAAAATATTTGAGATTCAGTGAGACTTTTTTCTTGGCGGCACAATAAAGTTTCCTCTTTTTGTTGGGTCA
CTCAACGAACACAATACAAATATTTGAGCGCTCGCATTTTTCTCAACCTTTCGGGTTTAAAGCACTTCAA
AATGGAATTGAAGAGAGATTGTGAAAGTACATCAGACAGAATCACATTTTGATAGCATTCACTTCACTCA
GATGCAAACTTTTCAGTGACTATAAAAAGTCATAAAATAATAACATTAAAAAAGCAAATAAATTAGCGAG
AGAATTTTTTGACAAAAAGAAAGAATAGTGATAGAGAAGAAGGGAATGCTTGAAAGGATTTTGCATTTAT
CTTAATCACCGTCTTCGAGAAGACGAACCATGGCGCCAGTTTCAGAATCCAAGTTTCTAATATAGTTCAT
CACAATGTTGACGTTGGTCCAACCTCCGGCTTGCATAATCTCTGGGATGGAAACTCCAGCGCGAGCCATG
TCACGGGCAGCTCCGACACGGGCGGAATGTCCAGACCAAGCCAAGTAACGTTGTCCGGAATCATCCTTGG
CTCCGTAGATGAGACGGTGGGTAGCTTCGAAGATTCCTGAAAATTTATTTTCAGCTTATTCTTAGCTAAT
ATGTTGTTTAAACTTACCTTCAAGAGCTCGAGTCGAGAGTTGTGATGTTGCACTCGGGGCAGCAACTCCG
TTCTTGCGAACACGACAGAACAGGTAGTTGTTTGGATCATCGGCGACTCCGGAAACCGAAATCCAGCGCT
CAACGAGCTTGGTAACTCCAAGGGAGAGCGCTTTTTCGACTCCGGCAGTCGAGACCAGCGTTTTTGTACG
TCCGATGTGGATGAGCATTCTTCCTCCGTCTGTGCGACTAATATCCTTGACGCGAATGCGGGCAATTTCG
GCGATACGGAGAAGTGTGTTGTAAGCAATTCCGAGGAAGGCGAGGTTTCGGATGTCCTGGCAACGATCGG
AATTTTCCATAAGAGAACGGACCTGATCGAAGTCGGTTCTGAAAATTTCGTCAAGTCTTAGGATTGAATA
CATTAATATTTAAACTTACCTTTCGAAGGCGAGGGCTTGCTTGGCTCTCTCTCCAGCATCAACATTTTCC
TTGCGGATACGTCTCATTACGAGAGATACGGCATTAGAATCTGATGGGCGTGGAAGTCCAGATCGGCGAT
GGAGCATATTGAGCTGTCCGAGATGTTGTTGGATCGTCTTCACCGCCAATCCACGAGCTTGGAGGTAGAG
CAAGTAGTCACGAACGTCTTCTGGCTCGGCTGGGAACCACTTGCGGTTGTTAAGCTTGCACCAGGCAGCC
CAAGAACGGCACACTGAGAGAAGCATCTTCCAGGTGTGCTCGGAGAAGGCTTGTCTGTCACGGAACATAT
CCATGAGGTTCTTGCGAACTTCATCACTTGTCGCGTCAACTGGAAGTGCTGGAAGATTTTGATGAACAGT
GAGAAGATTTGACATATTTTCGAAGTTTTTTAGATGCACTAGAACAAAGCGTGTTGGCTTCCTCTGAGCC
CGCTTTCCTTATATACCCGCATTCTGCAGCCTTACAGAATGTTCTAGAAGGTCCTAGATGCATTCGTTTG
AAAATACTCCCGGTGGGTGCAAAGAGACGCAGACGGAAAATGTATCTGGGTCTCTTTATTGTGTACACTA
CTTTTCCATGTACCGAATGTGAGTCGCCCTCCTTTTGCAACAAGCAGCTCGAATGTTCTAGAAAAAGGTG
GAAAATAGTATAAATACCGTTGAAAATAAATACCGAACAACATTTGCTCTAATTGTGAAATTAGAAATCT
TCAAACTATAATCATGTCACTTTACCACTATTTCCGTCCAGCTCAACGTTCCGTTTTTGGTGATCATTTT
TGCTTTCGTCGTAAATCTACACACGCGTCTCTTCCGTGCGAGAGTCCAAGCCAGCAGCCAAATTCGTTGA
CTGAGTATTCAACGTTTATACGTTGTCGGCAACGAGAAATAGGAAAATGCATCGGGAAATGTTCTTTTTT
CGATTTTTTCCAAGGTTTTGACAAATTTTACCACGAATTTTGCTATGTTTTCAATTAAAAAATATGTTAT
TCAACTGTTTCTATGAGGAAAATAAGGCTTTGCATGTAATTTTCTTATTCAGCATAATTTTTAATTAATT
TGAATTTTCTGTCCTAACGTTTATTTTGTTTTCTTGGTTATGACTGATCTGAAATTAATTTTTGAATTTT
AAGGTAATATGTCAGGCGGTGCCGCAAGTTTGTACAAAAAAGCAGGCTCCATGAAAAAGCCTGAACTCAC
CGCGACGTCTGTCGAGAAGTTTCTGATCGAAAAGTTCGACAGCGTCTCCGACCTGATGCAGCTCTCGGAG
GGCGAAGAATCTCGTGCTTTCAGCTTCGATGTAGGAGGGCGTGGATATGTCCTGCGGGTAAATAGCTGCG
CCGATGGTTTCTACAAAGATCGTTATGTTTATCGGCACTTTGCATCGGCCGCGCTCCCGATTCCGGAAGT
GCTTGACATTGGGGAATTCAGCGAGAGCCTGACCTATTGCATCTCCCGCCGTGCACAGGGTGTCACGTTG
CAAGACCTGCCTGAAACCGAACTGCCCGCTGTTCTGCAGCCGGTCGCGGAGGCCATGGATGCGATCGCTG
CGGCCGATCTTAGCCAGACGAGCGGGTTCGGCCCATTCGGACCGCAAGGAATCGGTCAATACACTACATG
GCGTGATTTCATATGCGCGATTGCTGATCCCCATGTGTATCACTGGCAAACTGTGATGGACGACACCGTC
AGTGCGTCCGTCGCGCAGGCTCTCGATGAGCTGATGCTTTGGGCCGAGGACTGCCCCGAAGTCCGGCACC
TCGTGCACGCGGATTTCGGCTCCAACAATGTCCTGACGGACAATGGCCGCATAACAGCGGTCATTGACTG
GAGCGAGGCGATGTTCGGGGATTCCCAATACGAGGTCGCCAACATCTTCTTCTGGAGGCCGTGGTTGGCT
TGTATGGAGCAGCAGACGCGCTACTTCGAGCGGAGGCATCCGGAGCTTGCAGGATCGCCGCGGCTCCGGG
CGTATATGCTCCGCATTGGTCTTGACCAACTCTATCAGAGCTTGGTTGACGGCAATTTCGATGATGCAGC
TTGGGCGCAGGGTCGATGCGACGCAATCGTCCGATCCGGAGCCGGGACTGTCGGGCGTACACAAATCGCC
CGCAGAAGCGCGGCCGTCTGGACCGATGGCTGTGTAGAAGTACTCGCCGATAGTGGAAACCGACGCCCCA
GCACTCGTCCGAGGGCAAAGGAATAGACCCAGCTTTCTTGTACAAAGTGGGTCCAATTACTCTTCAACAT
CCCTACATGCTCTTTCTCCCTGTGCTCCCACCCCCTATTTTTGTTATTATCAAAAAACTTCTCTTAATTT
CTTTGTTTTTTAGCTTCTTTTAAGTCACCTCTAACAATGAAATTGTGTAGATTCAAAAATAGAATTAATT
CGTAATAAAAAGTCGAAAAAAATTGTGCTCCCTCCCCCCATTAATAATAATTCTATCCCAAAATCTACAC
AATGTTCTGTGTACACTTCTTATGTTTTTTACTTCTGATAAATTTTTTTGAAACATCATAGAAAAAACCG
CACACAAAATACCTTATCATATGTTACGTTTCAGTTTATGACCGCAATTTTTAATAACTTCGTATAGTAT
ACCTTATACGAAGTTATACTAGTATATATTTTTATGTTTTCTTTTAAACCTTCCTCCATATTTCTGAATT
GAATGTTGTTGCATATTGTGTGTCCTTATTTCATTTCCATCATCCTTTTGTGTGTTTCCCCCTTCCACCA
ATTCCCCCCACGTCCTAATGAAATGAAAGCGAGAAGATAAATAAACTTGCACATTGTGTTCAGATGAGAG
GAGCGGAATACGAATTGGGAGACGGAAAGAGAAAAAAAAATGTTTAGATTTGGATTGAATTAATTTTTTA
GAAAGCAAGAAAAAAAACACAAAGAGAATAAATAAATAATAGGAAAAAAAACAAATATTCAGTATTTAAA
ATTTGAAAATTCAACGACGTTGGCGTCGATCATCCTGTAAAACGACGGCCAGTGCGGCCGCTACCCGAAG
TATGTCAAAAAGAGGTATGCTATGAAGCAGCGTATTACAGTGACAGTTGACAGCGACAGCTATCAGTTGC
TCAAGGCATATATGATGTCAATATCTCCGGTTCGGTAAGCACAACCATGCAGAATGAAGCCCGTCGTCTG
CGTGCCGAACGCTGGAAAGCGGAAAATCAGGAAGGGATGGCTGAGGTCGCCCGGTTTATTGAAATGAACG
GCTCTTTTGCCGACGAGAACAGGGGCTGGTGAAATGCAGTTTAAGGTTTACACCTATAAAAGAGAGAGCC
GTTATCGTCTGTTTGTGGATGTACAGAGTGATATTATTGACACGCCCGGGCGACGGATGGTGATCCCCCT
GGCCAGTGCACGTCTGCTGTCAGATAAAGTCCCCCGTGAACTTTACCCGGTGGTGCATATCGGGGATGAA
ACTGGCGCATGATGACCACCGATATGGCCAGTGTGCCGGTCTCCGTTATCGGGGAAGAAGTGGCTGATCT
CAGCCACCGCGAAAATGACATCAAAAACGCCATTAACCTGATGTTCTGGGGAATATAAATGTCAGGCTCC
CTTATACACAGCCAGTCTGCAGGTTCGAATCGATGGTCTCCGAGCTCATTAAAGAAAACATGCATATGAA
GCTCTACATGGAGGGAACCGTCAACAACCACCACTTCAAGTGCACCTCCGAGGGAGAGGGAAAGCCATAC
GAGGGAACCCAAACCATGCGTATCAAGGCCGTCGAGGGAGGACCACTCCCATTCGCCTTCGACATCCTCG
CCACCTCCTTCATGTACGGATCCAAGGTAAGTTTAAACATATATATACTAACTAACCCTGATTATTTAAA
TTTTCAGACCTTCATCAACCACACCCAAGGAATCCCAGACTTCTTCAAGCAATCCTTCCCAGAGGGATTC
ACCTGGGAGCGTGTCACCACCTACGAGGACGGAGGAGTCCTCACCGCCACCCAAGACACCTCCCTCCAAG
ACGGATGCCTCATCTACAACGTCAAGGTAAGTTTAAACAGTTCGGTACTAACTAACCATACATATTTAAA
TTTTCAGATCCGTGGAGTCAACTTCCCATCCAACGGACCAGTCATGCAAAAGAAGACCCTCGGATGGGAG
GCCTCCACCGAGACCCTCTACCCAGCCGACGGAGGACTTGAGGGACGTGCCGACATGGCCCTCAAGCTCG
TCGGAGGAGGACACCTCATCTGCAACCTCAAGGTAAGTTTAAACATGATTTTACTAACTAACTAATCTGA
TTTAAATTTTCAGACCACCTACCGTTCCAAGAAGCCAGCCAAGAACCTCAAGATGCCAGGAGTCTACTAC
GTCGACCGTCGTCTTGAGCGTATCAAGGAGGCCGACAAGGAGACCTACGTCGAGCAACACGAGGTCGCCG
TCGCCCGTTACTGCGACCTCCCATCCAAGCTCGGACACCGTGGTGGAGGAGGATCTGGAGGAGGAGGATC
CATGGTTTCCGAGTTGATCAAGGAGAATATGCACATGAAACTCTACATGGAAGGAACCGTCAACAATCAT
CATTTCAAATGTACTTCAGAAGGAGAAGGAAAACCATACGAGGGAACTCAGACCATGAGAATCAAGGCTG
TTGAGGGAGGTAAGTTTAAAAAATACGTGTTCATAACTTGATACGAATATAAATTTTCAGGACCACTTCC
ATTCGCGTTCGACATTCTTGCCACTTCGTTCATGTATGGAAGCAAGACTTTCATTAATCACACACAAGGG
ATCCCGGATTTCTTCAAGCAATCTTTCCCAGAAGGATTCACATGGGAGAGAGTTACCACTTACGAGGATG
GAGGAGTTCTTACCGCCACCCAAGACACATCCCTCCAAGGTAAGTTTAAAAGATTATAGCAATGTTCGTC
TAAATATAATAAATTTTCAGATGGATGTCTGATCTACAACGTCAAGATCAGAGGAGTCAATTTCCCATCA
AATGGACCAGTTATGCAGAAGAAGACTTTGGGCTGGGAGGCTTCCACCGAGACCCTTTACCCAGCAGATG
GAGGTCTCGAGGGCCGCGCTGATATGGCTCTCAAACTCGTCGGAGGAGGACACTTGATCTGCAATTTAAA
AACCACCTACCGGTCGAAGGTAAGTTTAAAATCAATTTTTAATAGCTTATATAATAATACAAATTTTCAG
AAGCCAGCCAAGAATCTCAAAATGCCAGGAGTTTACTATGTTGACCGTCGTCTTGAGCGCATTAAAGAGG
CCGATAAGGAAACGTACGTTGAACAACATGAAGTTGCCGTTGCTCGATATTGTGATCTCCCATCCAAGCT
CGGACACCGTGCCGCGGCCGCTACCCGAAGTATGTCAAAAAGAGGTATGCTATGAAGCAGCGTATTACAG
TGACAGTTGACAGCGACAGCTATCAGTTGCTCAAGGCATATATGATGTCAATATCTCCGGTTCGGTAAGC
ACAACCATGCAGAATGAAGCCCGTCGTCTGCGTGCCGAACGCTGGAAAGCGGAAAATCAGGAAGGGATGG
CTGAGGTCGCCCGGTTTATTGAAATGAACGGCTCTTTTGCCGACGAGAACAGGGGCTGGTGAAATGCAGT
TTAAGGTTTACACCTATAAAAGAGAGAGCCGTTATCGTCTGTTTGTGGATGTACAGAGTGATATTATTGA
CACGCCCGGGCGACGGATGGTGATCCCCCTGGCCAGTGCACGTCTGCTGTCAGATAAAGTCCCCCGTGAA
CTTTACCCGGTGGTGCATATCGGGGATGAAAGCTGGCGCATGATGACCACCGATATGGCCAGTGTGCCGG
TCTCCGTTATCGGGGAAGAAGTGGCTGATCTCAGCCACCGCGAAAATGACATCAAAAACGCCATTAACCT
GATGTTCTGGGGAATATAAATGTCAGGCTCCCTTATACACAGCCAGTCTGCAGGTCGAATCGATGCGCGA
TGCAAGTCGGCGATTTCTTTGAAGTTTTGTCAAAAGAAGAGACAAGGACTTGATAGATACGCTCATCAGA
GTGAGATTCATTGCAAATAGTGTGTAAATCGTGGAGAGACGAGAGAAAAGGTGTGAGAAGCTTAGAAGAT
AAAGAATAGGAAGAAGAACATATCTCATTTCCTATTTTCTCTAATTTTTCGTTCATTTTTCTAGACATTA
CCCATTTGATGGTTTTTCAATATGGTTATCAGGGTACTCATTTTGGTAGTTTTCAAAGCAATTTGGAGTT
TTTTTTTAAATTGTCAACTACAAAAACGCAGCTTAAAGGTCCAAATATCATAGTATAAAAATTCTTTAAA
AAATTCCAAATTTTATATGATTTTTTGAAAATTGGAAGAATGTTAGTTTTTGCCATTTTTTTGGAAGTTT
TTCTCCGGATTTTATGGTACTTATATTTCAAATATAAATTTTTGTAGGAATTCGAGTATGCGAGAGAGCT
ATAGTTTACTAAAAAAAAGTGGCAAAAACTCAGTAATTGCCACTTTTTTCAAAAATGTTTTGAAAAATTT
TACTATGATATTTGGCCATTTTGGCACCATATGTACGTTACTTTTTACGAAACACTCTAATTTTTGAAAT
TTGAGTTTCATGTTTAATCTTTTGTATAAAATTTTTATGGTCCTTTTGTGACAGGATAAAAAATTGCAAA
AAAATAGAAAACTTTGTTTCGTGAAAACACCTAGTTTAAAAATTGTGGGCCACTTAGCGATTCTAGTCAA
AAATCAGACAAATGTCAGCTGCCGTAACTTTTTCCGGATCAGGGTTATCAAATTTTAATTTTAATTGTAA
ATGTAGAAAAATGATCGGCAACATTTTGCTAATTGAAAATATTTTGAAAATTGCTATAGTACATATTAAT
CTAGTATTAATATAGTATTAATGTTATAATATCAGTTATGTGTTTGAATAACTCAAGCGTAAGTTTCCGT
AAAATATCTTTAAATTTTGGTAATTTTTTACGGTTTGGTATAAATTTTTGCATTTTTTGATTTTCTACAC
TTTTTTTCGATTTCGCATTTTCCGAATTTCTCTGAAATAAATCGAACAATCGGAAAATTTTCGAGGGCAC
CCTTAGCCATGCAGCTCAGGAATTTGACTTTATGTTCCCATTCAAATTTTTTTAAAATTAAATAAAATGC
TAATTGTAAGATAAATTACAAAAATTATTAAATCTCATCATCCTTATGATGATAGTGCAGTGCATGAATA
TATTTTTCCAAATAGGATATGATTCGTCGAGTAGCTTCACGTAATCCGTTTTCTTCAATCACCATTTCGA
ACTGCAATTTTTTTTTTGGATTTTTGTAACAATATTGTCATAAATTGTGATTTTGATATTTTGCGTAGAG
CATCAGAACCTTTCTGCTTTGAATTTTAATGGGATTAAAAATTATAAAAAACTTGCACCCTAATTAAAGC
GCGATACCTGGTGACCCATGGTCATAGCTGTTTCCTGTGTGAAATTGTTATCCGCTCACAATTCCACACA
ACATACGAGCCGGAAGCATAAAGTGTAAAGCCTGGGGTGCCTAATGAGTGAGCTAACTCACATTACATGT
GAGCAAAAGGCCAGCAAAAGGCCAGGAACCGTAAAAAGGCCGCGTTGCTGGCGTTTTTCCATAGGCTCCG
CCCCCCTGACGAGCATCACAAAAATCGACGCTCAAGTCAGAGGTGGCGAAACCCGACAGGACTATAAAGA
TACCAGGCGTTTCCCCCTGGAAGCTCCCTCGTGCGCTCTCCTGTTCCGACCCTGCCGCTTACCGGATACC
TGTCCGCCTTTCTCCCTTCGGGAAGCGTGGCGCTTTCTCATAGCTCACGCTGTAGGTATCTCAGTTCGGT
GTAGGTCGTTCGCTCCAAGCTGGGCTGTGTGCACGAACCCCCCGTTCAGCCCGACCGCTGCGCCTTATCC
GGTAACTATCGTCTTGAGTCCAACCCGGTAAGACACGACTTATCGCCACTGGCAGCAGCCACTGGTAACA
GGATTAGCAGAGCGAGGTATGTAGGCGGTGCTACAGAGTTCTTGAAGTGGTGGCCTAACTACGGCTACAC
TAGAAGAACAGTATTTGGTATCTGCGCTCTGCTGAAGCCAGTTACCTTCGGAAAAAGAGTTGGTAGCTCT
TGATCCGGCAAACAAACCACCGCTGGTAGCGGTGGTTTTTTTGTTTGCAAGCAGCAGATTACGCGCAGAA
AAAAAGGATCTCAAGAAGATCCTTTGATCTTTTCTACGGGGTCTGACGCTCAGTGGAACGAAAACTCACG
TTAAGGGATTTTGGTCATGAGATTATCAAAAAGGATCTTCACCTAGATCCTTT
[125 nt withheld, positions 12444-12568]
C
[137 nt withheld, positions 12570-12706]
CCTTTGACGTTGGAGTCCACGTTCTTT
[37 nt withheld, positions 12734-12770]
ACCCTATCTCGGGCTATTCTTTTGATTTATAAGGGATTTTGCCGATTTCGGCCTATTGGTTAAAAAATGA
GCTGATTTAACAAAAATTTAACGCGAATTTTAACAAAAT
[37 nt withheld, positions 12880-12916]
T
[38 nt withheld, positions 12918-12955]
AATCAATCTAAAGTATATATGAGTAAACTTGGTCTGACAGTTACCAATGCTTAATCAGTGAGGCACCTAT
CTCAGCGATCTGTCTATTTCGTTCATCCATAGTTGCCTGACTCCCCGTCGTGTAGATAACTACGATACGG
GAGGGCTTACCATCTGGCCCCAGTGCTGCAATGATACCGCGAGACCCACGCTCACCGGCTCCAGATTTAT
CAGCAATAAACCAGCCAGCCGGAAGGGCCGAGCGCAGAAGTGGTCCTGCAACTTTATCCGCCTCCATCCA
GTCTATTAATTGTTGCCGGGAAGCTAGAGTAAGTAGTTCGCCAGTTAATAGTTTGCGCAACGTTGTTGCC
ATTGCTACAGGCATCGTGGTGTCACGCTCGTCGTTTGGTATGGCTTCATTCAGCTCCGGTTCCCAACGAT
CAAGGCGAGTTACATGATCCCCCATGTTGTGCAAAAAAGCGGTTAGCTCCTTCGGTCCTCCGATCGTTGT
CAGAAGTAAGTTGGCCGCAGTGTTATCACTCATGGTTATGGCAGCACTGCATAATTCTCTTACTGTCATG
CCATCCGTAAGATGCTTTTCTGTGACTGGTGAGTACTCAACCAAGTCATTCTGAGAATAGTGTATGCGGC
GACCGAGTTGCTCTTGCCCGGCGTCAACACGGGATAATACCGCGCCACATAGCAGAACTTTAAAAGTGCT
CATCATTGGGAAACGTTCTTCGGGGCGAAAACTCTCAAGGATCTTACCGCTGTTGAGATCCAGTTCGATG
TAACCCACTCGTGCACCCAACTGATCTTCAGCATCTTTTACTTTCACCAGCGTTTCTGGGTGAGCAAAAA
CAGGAAGGCAAAATGCCGCAAAAAAGGGAATAAGGGCGACACGGAAATGTTGAATACTCATACTCTTCCT
TTTTCAATATTATTGAAGCATTTATCAGGGTTATTGTCTCATGAGCGGATACATATTTGAATGTATTTAG
AAAAATAAACAAATAGGGGTTCCGCGCACATTTCCCCGAAAAGTGCCACCTGACGTAGTTAACAAAAAAA
AGCCCGCCGAAGCGGGCTTTATTACCAAGCGAAGCGCCATTCGCCATTCAGGCTGCGCAACTGTTGGGAA
GGGCGATCGGTGCGGGCCTCTTCGCTATTACGCCAGCTGGCGAAAGGGGGATGTGCTGCAAGGCGATTAA
GTTGGGTAACGCCAGGGTTTTCCCAGTCACGACGTTGTAAAACGACGGCCA
